Addgene plasmid #134249: pBOB-N-Flag-Snrnp40
Purpose: Lentivector encoding Flag-tagged Snrnp40
Depositing lab: Bruce Beutler. Depositing organization: University of Texas Southwestern Medical Center. Publication: Syndromic immune disorder caused by a viable hypomorphic allele of spliceosome component Snrnp40. Zhang D, Yue T, Choi JH, Nair-Gill E, Zhong X, Wang KW, Zhan X, Li X, Choi M, Tang M, Quan J, Hildebrand S, Moresco EMY, Beutler B. Nat Immunol. 2019 Oct;20(10):1322-1334. doi: 10.1038/s41590-019-0464-4. Epub 2019 Aug 19. PubMed 31427773.
Backbone
  Vector backbone: pBOB
  Backbone size w/o insert (bp): 8800
  Total vector size (bp): 9900
  Vector type: Mammalian Expression, Lentiviral
Growth in bacteria
  Bacterial resistance: Ampicillin, 100 μg/mL
  Growth temperature: 37°C
  Growth strain: NEB Stable
  Copy number: High Copy
Gene/Insert
  Gene/Insert name: Snrp40 (alt names: Wdr57; Prp8bp)
  Species: M. musculus (mouse)
  Insert size (bp): 1077
  GenBank ID: NM_025645
  Entrez Gene: Snrnp40 (a.k.a. 0610009C03Rik, Prp8bp, Wdr57)
  Promoter: CMV
  Tag / fusion protein: Flag (N terminal on insert)
  Cloning method: Ligation Independent Cloning
  Sequencing primers: 5′ agctcgtttagtgaaccgtcagatcg; 3′ ggaaactgacaatcttagcgcag
Terms and licenses: Academic/Nonprofit Terms; Industry Terms: Not Available to Industry
How to cite: pBOB-N-Flag-Snrnp40 was a gift from Bruce Beutler (Addgene plasmid # 134249 ; http://n2t.net/addgene:134249 ; RRID:Addgene_134249)
