[The description below was written by a language model from this plasmid's Addgene catalogue record and pLannotate feature annotations shown in this document.]
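Description:
pBOB-N-Flag-Snrnp40 is an HIV-1-based lentiviral transfer plasmid of about 9.9 kb, built on the pBOB backbone, for expressing mouse Snrnp40 (also known as Wdr57 or Prp8bp) with an N-terminal Flag tag in mammalian cells. It is propagated in E. coli through a high-copy ColE1/pUC-type origin and selected with ampicillin via the AmpR β-lactamase gene. The backbone also carries an f1 origin and an SV40/EM7-driven BleoR cassette with an SV40 poly(A) signal. That cassette lies outside the LTR-flanked region, so it would not be carried into transduced cells by the virus.

The viral genome is transcribed from a CMV enhancer/promoter fused to a truncated 5' LTR, a chimeric arrangement that typically makes genomic RNA production Tat-independent. Downstream are the Ψ packaging signal with a gag fragment, the Rev response element for nuclear export of unspliced RNA, and the cPPT/CTS, which aids nuclear import of the reverse-transcribed genome. An internal CMV enhancer/promoter then drives the payload: a short Flag epitope (annotated as a fragment of 3xFLAG) followed by the roughly 1.1 kb Snrnp40 coding sequence. Snrnp40 is a component of the U5 snRNP and the U4/U6-U5 tri-snRNP of the spliceosome. After the insert, the annotation lists a chimeric intron and a WPRE, which enhances transcript stability and expression, and then the 3' LTR region and a bGH poly(A) signal. No fluorescent reporter or mammalian selection marker is annotated within the proviral region.

The construct is suited to producing lentiviral particles, with packaging functions supplied in trans, or to direct transfection. The Flag tag allows detection or immunoprecipitation of Snrnp40. The associated publication concerns a hypomorphic Snrnp40 allele that causes an immune disorder in mice.
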