Features (pLannotate 1.2.2; 34 found; start..end, strand, type, name):
     28..80      -  misc_feature   bom (fragment): basis of mobility region from pBR322
    235..614     +  enhancer       CMV enhancer: human cytomegalovirus immediate early enhancer
    615..814     +  promoter       CMV promoter: human cytomegalovirus (CMV) immediate early promoter
    832..1012    +  LTR            5' LTR (truncated): truncated 5' long terminal repeat (LTR) from HIV-1
   1059..1184    +  misc_feature   HIV-1 Ψ: packaging signal of human immunodeficiency virus type 1
   1168..1531    +  CDS            HIV-1 gag (fragment): gag protein from human immunodeficiency virus 1; gag
   1677..1910    +  misc_feature   RRE: The Rev response element (RRE) of HIV-1 allows for Rev-dependent mRNA export from the nucleus to the cytoplasm.
   2287..2387    +  CDS            Rev (fragment): human immunodeficiency virus 1 (HIV-1) Rev protein; rev; enhances nuclear export of unspliced and incompletely spliced viral mRNAs
   2391..2507    +  misc_feature   cPPT/CTS: central polypurine tract and central termination sequence of HIV-1
   2530..2833    +  enhancer       CMV enhancer: human cytomegalovirus immediate early enhancer
   2834..3037    +  promoter       CMV promoter: human cytomegalovirus (CMV) immediate early promoter
   3134..3154    +  CDS            3xFLAG (fragment): three tandem FLAG® epitope tags
   3177..4250    +  CDS            Snrnp40: SNR40_MOUSE - Also known as Wdr57. Experimental evidence at protein level: Swiss-Prot protein existence level 1. Required for pre-mRNA splicing as component of the activated spliceosome. Component of the U5 small nuclear ribonucleoprotein (snRNP) complex and the U4/U6-U5 tri-snRNP complex, building blocks of the spliceosome. From Mus musculus (Mouse).
   4340..4569    +  intron         chimeric intron: chimera between introns from adenovirus and immunoglobulin heavy chain genes
   4633..4743    +  CDS            nef (fragment): NEF_HV1Z2 - Experimental evidence at protein level: Swiss-Prot protein existence level 1. Extracellular Nef protein targets CD4(+) T-lymphocytes for apoptosis by interacting with CXCR4 surface receptors. From Human immunodeficiency virus type 1 group M subtype D (isolate Z2/CDC-Z34) (HIV-1).
   4746..5334    +  misc_feature   WPRE: woodchuck hepatitis virus posttranscriptional regulatory element
   5351..5419    +  CDS            nef (fragment): NEF_HV1Z2 - Experimental evidence at protein level: Swiss-Prot protein existence level 1. Extracellular Nef protein targets CD4(+) T-lymphocytes for apoptosis by interacting with CXCR4 surface receptors. From Human immunodeficiency virus type 1 group M subtype D (isolate Z2/CDC-Z34) (HIV-1).
   5421..5733    +  LTR            5' LTR (fragment): 5' long terminal repeat (LTR) from HIV-1
   5741..5921    +  LTR            5' LTR (truncated): truncated 5' long terminal repeat (LTR) from HIV-1
   5953..6177    +  polyA_signal   bGH poly(A) signal: bovine growth hormone polyadenylation signal
   6181..6202    +  promoter       SV40 promoter (fragment): SV40 enhancer and early promoter
   6223..6651    +  rep_origin     f1 ori (sequence partly withheld): f1 bacteriophage origin of replication; arrow indicates direction of (+) strand synthesis
   6665..6994    +  promoter       SV40 promoter: SV40 enhancer and early promoter
   7042..7089    +  promoter       EM7 promoter: synthetic bacterial promoter&nbsp
   7108..7482    +  CDS            BleoR: antibiotic-binding protein; Sh ble from Streptoalloteichus hindustanus; confers resistance to bleomycin, phleomycin, and Zeocin™
   7492..7617    +  CDS            ble (fragment): BLE_KLEPN - Experimental evidence at protein level: Swiss-Prot protein existence level 1. Binding protein with a strong affinity to the bleomycin family of antibiotics. Binds to CL990; an antimitotic-antibiotic compound. From Klebsiella pneumoniae.
   7612..7733    +  polyA_signal   SV40 poly(A) signal: SV40 polyadenylation signal
   7806..7822    -  protein_bind   lac operator: The lac repressor binds to the lac operator to inhibit transcription in E. coli. This inhibition can be relieved by adding lactose or isopropyl-β-D-thiogalactopyranoside (IPTG). lac repressor encoded by lacI
   7830..7860    -  promoter       lac promoter: promoter for the E. coli lac operon
   7875..7896    -  protein_bind   CAP binding site: CAP binding activates transcription in the presence of cAMP. E. coli catabolite activator protein
   7909..8001    -  CDS            lacI (fragment): lac repressor; lacI; The lac repressor binds to the lac operator to inhibit transcription in E. coli. This inhibition can be relieved by adding lactose or isopropyl-β-D-thiogalactopyranoside (IPTG).
   8184..8772    -  rep_origin     ori: high-copy-number ColE1/pMB1/pBR322/pUC origin of replication
   8943..9803    -  CDS            AmpR: β-lactamase; bla; confers resistance to ampicillin, carbenicillin, and related antibiotics
   9804..9908    -  promoter       AmpR promoter: bla
>Addgene plasmid #134249 | pBOB-N-Flag-Snrnp40 | addgene full sequence | sequence record 275371 | Addgene NGS Result
GACGGATCGGGAGATCTCCCGATCCCCTATGGTGCACTCTCAGTACAATCTGCTCTGATGCCGCATAGTT
AAGCCAGTATCTGCTCCCTGCTTGTGTGTTGGAGGTCGCTGAGTAGTGCGCGAGCAAAATTTAAGCTACA
ACAAGGCAAGGCTTGACCGACAATTGCATGAAGAATCTGCTTAGGGTTAGGCGTTTTGCGCTGCTTCGCG
ATGTACGGGCCAGATATACGCGTTGACATTGATTATTGACTAGTTATTAATAGTAATCAATTACGGGGTC
ATTAGTTCATAGCCCATATATGGAGTTCCGCGTTACATAACTTACGGTAAATGGCCCGCCTGGCTGACCG
CCCAACGACCCCCGCCCATTGACGTCAATAATGACGTATGTTCCCATAGTAACGCCAATAGGGACTTTCC
ATTGACGTCAATGGGTGGAGTATTTACGGTAAACTGCCCACTTGGCAGTACATCAAGTGTATCATATGCC
AAGTACGCCCCCTATTGACGTCAATGACGGTAAATGGCCCGCCTGGCATTATGCCCAGTACATGACCTTA
TGGGACTTTCCTACTTGGCAGTACATCTACGTATTAGTCATCGCTATTACCATGGTGATGCGGTTTTGGC
AGTACATCAATGGGCGTGGATAGCGGTTTGACTCACGGGGATTTCCAAGTCTCCACCCCATTGACGTCAA
TGGGAGTTTGTTTTGGCACCAAAATCAACGGGACTTTCCAAAATGTCGTAACAACTCCGCCCCATTGACG
CAAATGGGCGGTAGGCGTGTACGGTGGGAGGTCTATATAAGCAGCGCGTTTTGCCTGTACTGGGTCTCTC
TGGTTAGACCAGATCTGAGCCTGGGAGCTCTCTGGCTAACTAGGGAACCCACTGCTTAAGCCTCAATAAA
GCTTGCCTTGAGTGCTTCAAGTAGTGTGTGCCCGTCTGTTGTGTGACTCTGGTAACTAGAGATCCCTCAG
ACCCTTTTAGTCAGTGTGGAAAATCTCTAGCAGTGGCGCCCGAACAGGGACTTGAAAGCGAAAGGGAAAC
CAGAGGAGCTCTCTCGACGCAGGACTCGGCTTGCTGAAGCGCGCACGGCAAGAGGCGAGGGGCGGCGACT
GGTGAGTACGCCAAAAATTTTGACTAGCGGAGGCTAGAAGGAGAGAGATGGGTGCGAGAGCGTCAGTATT
AAGCGGGGGAGAATTAGATCGCGATGGGAAAAAATTCGGTTAAGGCCAGGGGGAAAGAAAAAATATAAAT
TAAAACATATAGTATGGGCAAGCAGGGAGCTAGAACGATTCGCAGTTAATCCTGGCCTGTTAGAAACATC
AGAAGGCTGTAGACAAATACTGGGACAGCTACAACCATCCCTTCAGACAGGATCAGAAGAACTTAGATCA
TTATATAATACAGTAGCAACCCTCTATTGTGTGCATCAAAGGATAGAGATAAAAGACACCAAGGAAGCTT
TAGACAAGATAGAGGAAGAGCAAAACAAAAGTAAGACCACCGCACAGCAAGCGGCCGCTGATCTTCAGAC
CTGGAGGAGGAGATATGAGGGACAATTGGAGAAGTGAATTATATAAATATAAAGTAGTAAAAATTGAACC
ATTAGGAGTAGCACCCACCAAGGCAAAGAGAAGAGTGGTGCAGAGAGAAAAAAGAGCAGTGGGAATAGGA
GCTTTGTTCCTTGGGTTCTTGGGAGCAGCAGGAAGCACTATGGGCGCAGCGTCAATGACGCTGACGGTAC
AGGCCAGACAATTATTGTCTGGTATAGTGCAGCAGCAGAACAATTTGCTGAGGGCTATTGAGGCGCAACA
GCATCTGTTGCAACTCACAGTCTGGGGCATCAAGCAGCTCCAGGCAAGAATCCTGGCTGTGGAAAGATAC
CTAAAGGATCAACAGCTCCTGGGGATTTGGGGTTGCTCTGGAAAACTCATTTGCACCACTGCTGTGCCTT
GGAATGCTAGTTGGAGTAATAAATCTCTGGAACAGATTTGGAATCACACGACCTGGATGGAGTGGGACAG
AGAAATTAACAATTACACAAGCTTAATACACTCCTTAATTGAAGAATCGCAAAACCAGCAAGAAAAGAAT
GAACAAGAATTATTGGAATTAGATAAATGGGCAAGTTTGTGGAATTGGTTTAACATAACAAATTGGCTGT
GGTATATAAAATTATTCATAATGATAGTAGGAGGCTTGGTAGGTTTAAGAATAGTTTTTGCTGTACTTTC
TATAGTGAATAGAGTTAGGCAGGGATATTCACCATTATCGTTTCAGACCCACCTCCCAACCCCGAGGGGA
CCCGACAGGCCCGAAGGAATAGAAGAAGAAGGTGGAGAGAGAGACAGAGACAGATCCATTCGATTAGTGA
ACGGATCAACTTTTAAAAGAAAAGGGGGGATTGGGGGGTACAGTGCAGGGGAAAGAATAGTAGACATAAT
AGCAACAGACATACAAACTAAAGAATTACAAAAACAAATTACAAAATTCAAAATTTTATCGATAAGCTTG
GGAGTTCCGCGTTACATAACTTACGGTAAATGGCCCGCCTGGCTGACCGCCCAACGACCCCCGCCCATTG
ACGTCAATAATGACGTATGTTCCCATAGTAACGCCAATAGGGACTTTCCATTGACGTCAATGGGTGGAGT
ATTTACGGTAAACTGCCCACTTGGCAGTACATCAAGTGTATCATATGCCAAGTACGCCCCCTATTGACGT
CAATGACGGTAAATGGCCCGCCTGGCATTATGCCCAGTACATGACCTTATGGGACTTTCCTACTTGGCAG
TACATCTACGTATTAGTCATCGCTATTACCATGGTGATGCGGTTTTGGCAGTACATCAATGGGCGTGGAT
AGCGGTTTGACTCACGGGGATTTCCAAGTCTCCACCCCATTGACGTCAATGGGAGTTTGTTTTGGCACCA
AAATCAACGGGACTTTCCAAAATGTCGTAACAACTCCGCCCCATTGACGCAAATGGGCGGTAGGCGTGTA
CGGTGGGAGGTCTATATAAGCAGAGCTCGTTTAGTGAACCGTCAGATCGCCTGGAGACGCCATCCACGCT
GTTTTGACCTCCATAGAAGACACCGACTGAGCTCCTAAGGTTAACGCCACCATGGACTACAAAGACGATG
ACGACAAGTCTAGAGAATTCGGATCCATGATCGAGCAGCAGAAGCGTAAGGGCCCGGAGCTACCCCTGGT
TCCCGTCAAGCGGCCGCGACATGAGTTGCTGTTGGGAGCGGCAGGAGCCGGCCCCGGAGCGGGGCCGCAG
CAGGCGACTCCAGGGGCATTGCTGCAGGCGGGACCGCCCAGGTGTTCTTCCCTTCAAGCTCCAATCATGC
TGCTCTCGGGACATGAGGGGGAAGTGTACTGCTGCAAGTTTCACCCCAATGGATCCACCCTGGCTTCTGC
AGGATTTGACCGGCTAATACTGTTGTGGAACGTCTATGGAGACTGTGATAACTATGCGACGTTGAAGGGA
CACAGTGGAGCAGTGATGGAGCTGCACTATAACACAGATGGCAGCATGCTCTTCTCAGCGTCGACAGACA
AAACTGTGGCGGTGTGGGATAGTGAAACTGGGGAGAGAGTGAAAAGGCTAAAGGGGCATACTTCCTTTGT
GAACTCCTGTTACCCAGCCAGGCGGGGCCCCCAACTTGTCTGTACTGGCAGTGACGATGGTACAGTTAAG
CTTTGGGACATCCGGAAGAAAGCAGCTGTCCAGACATTTCAGAACACGTACCAGGTGTTGGCTGTGACCT
TCAATGACACGAGCGATCAGATTATCTCTGGTGGAATAGATAATGACATCAAGGTCTGGGACCTACGCCA
AAACAAGTTAACCTACACCATGAGAGGCCATGCAGACTCTGTAACTGGCCTGAGCTTGAGTTCTGAAGGC
TCTTATCTCCTGTCCAATGCAATGGACAACACAGTTCGTGTCTGGGATGTCCGGCCATTTGCTCCCAAAG
AGAGATGTGTGAAGATATTTCAAGGAAATGTCCACAACTTTGAAAAGAACCTCCTGAGATGTTCCTGGTC
TCCAGATGGAAGCAAGATAGCAGCTGGCTCAGCAGACAGGTTTGTGTACGTGTGGGACACCACAAGCCGA
AGGGTCCTGTACAAGCTGCCTGGTCACGCTGGCTCCATCAATGAAGTGGCTTTCCACCCCGACGAGCCCA
TCATCCTCTCAGCATCCAGTGACAAGAGGCTGTACATGGGTGAGATCCAGTGACTCGAGCCATGGAAGCT
TGATATCTAACTGACTGAACCGGTGGTACCGAGGAATTAATTCGCTGTCTGCGAGGGCCAGCTGTTGGGG
TGAGTACTCCCTCTCAAAAGCGGGCATGACTTCTGCGCTAAGATTGTCAGTTTCCAAAAACGAGGAGGAT
TTGATATTCACCTGGCCCGCGGTGATGCCTTTGAGGGTGGCCGCGTCCATCTGGTCAGAAAAGACAATCT
TTTTGTTGTCAAGCTTGAGGTGTGGCAGGCTTGAGATCTGGCCATACACTTGAGTGACAATGACATCCAC
TTTGCCTTTCTCTCCACAGGTGTCCACTCCCAGGTCCAACTGCAGGTCGAGCATGCATCTAGGGCGGCCA
ATTCCGCCGATCCTGGAAAAACATGGAGCAATCACAAGTAGCAATACAGCAGCTACCAATGCTGATTGTG
CCTGGCTAGAAGCACAAGAGGAGGAGGAGGTGGGTTTTCCAGTCACACCTCAGACAATCAACCTCTGGAT
TACAAAATTTGTGAAAGATTGACTGGTATTCTTAACTATGTTGCTCCTTTTACGCTATGTGGATACGCTG
CTTTAATGCCTTTGTATCATGCTATTGCTTCCCGTATGGCTTTCATTTTCTCCTCCTTGTATAAATCCTG
GTTGCTGTCTCTTTATGAGGAGTTGTGGCCCGTTGTCAGGCAACGTGGCGTGGTGTGCACTGTGTTTGCT
GACGCAACCCCCACTGGTTGGGGCATTGCCACCACCTGTCAGCTCCTTTCCGGGACTTTCGCTTTCCCCC
TCCCTATTGCCACGGCGGAACTCATCGCCGCCTGCCTTGCCCGCTGCTGGACAGGGGCTCGGCTGTTGGG
CACTGACAATTCCGTGGTGTTGTCGGGGAAGCTGACGTCCTTTCCATGGCTGCTCGCCTGTGTTGCCACC
TGGATTCTGCGCGGGACGTCCTTCTGCTACGTCCCTTCGGCCCTCAATCCAGCGGACCTTCCTTCCCGCG
GCCTGCTGCCGGCTCTGCGGCCTCTTCCGCGTCTTCGCCTTCGCCCTCAGACGAGTCGGATCTCCCTTTG
GGCCGCCTCCCCGCCTGGAATTCGAGCTCGGTACCTTTAAGACCAATGACTTACAAGGCAGCTGTAGATC
TTAGCCACTTTTTAAAAGAAAAGGGGGGACTGGAAGGGCTAATTCACTCCCAACGAAGACAAGATATCCT
TGATCTGTGGATCTACCACACACAAGGCTACTTCCCTGATTGGCAGAACTACACACCAGGGCCAGGGATC
AGATATCCACTGACCTTTGGATGGTGCTACAAGCTAGTACCAGTTGAGCAAGAGAAGGTAGAAGAAGCCA
ATGAAGGAGAGAACACCCGCTTGTTACACCCTGTGAGCCTGCATGGGATGGATGACCCGGAGAGAGAAGT
ATTAGAGTGGAGGTTTGACAGCCGCCTAGCATTTCATCACATGGCCCGAGAGCTGCATCCGGACTGTACT
GGGTCTCTCTGGTTAGACCAGATCTGAGCCTGGGAGCTCTCTGGCTAACTAGGGAACCCACTGCTTAAGC
CTCAATAAAGCTTGCCTTGAGTGCTTCAAGTAGTGTGTGCCCGTCTGTTGTGTGACTCTGGTAACTAGAG
ATCCCTCAGACCCTTTTAGTCAGTGTGGAAAATCTCTAGCAGGGCCGCTTTAAACCCGCTGATCAGCCTC
GACTGTGCCTTCTAGTTGCCAGCCATCTGTTGTTTGCCCCTCCCCCGTGCCTTCCTTGACCCTGGAAGGT
GCCACTCCCACTGTCCTTTCCTAATAAAATGAGGAAATTGCATCGCATTGTCTGAGTAGGTGTCATTCTA
TTCTGGGGGGTGGGGTGGGGCAGGACAGCAAGGGGGAGGATTGGGAAGACAATAGCAGGCATGCTGGGGA
TGCGGTGGGCTCTATGGCTTCTGAGGCGGAAAGAACCAGCTGGGGCTCTAGGGGGTATCCCC
[124 nt withheld, positions 6223-6346]
C
[91 nt withheld, positions 6348-6438]
A
[49 nt withheld, positions 6440-6488]
CCTTTGACGTTGGAGTCCACGTTCTTT
[37 nt withheld, positions 6516-6552]
ACCCTATCTCGGTCTATTCTTTTGATTTATAAGGGATTTTGCCGATTTCGGCCTATTGGTTAAAAAATGA
GCTGATTTAACAAAAATTTAACGCGAATTAATTCTGTGGAATGTGTGTCAGTTAGGGTGTGGAAAGTCCC
CAGGCTCCCCAGCAGGCAGAAGTATGCAAAGCATGCATCTCAATTAGTCAGCAACCAGGTGTGGAAAGTC
CCCAGGCTCCCCAGCAGGCAGAAGTATGCAAAGCATGCATCTCAATTAGTCAGCAACCATAGTCCCGCCC
CTAACTCCGCCCATCCCGCCCCTAACTCCGCCCAGTTCCGCCCATTCTCCGCCCCATGGCTGACTAATTT
TTTTTATTTATGCAGAGGCCGAGGCCGCCTCTGCCTCTGAGCTATTCCAGAAGTAGTGAGGAGGCTTTTT
TGGAGGCCTAGGCTTTTGCAAAAAGCTCCCGGGAGCTTGTATATCCATTTTCGGATCTGATCAGCACGTG
TTGACAATTAATCATCGGCATAGTATATCGGCATAGTATAATACGACAAGGTGAGGAACTAAACCATGGC
CAAGTTGACCAGTGCCGTTCCGGTGCTCACCGCGCGCGACGTCGCCGGAGCGGTCGAGTTCTGGACCGAC
CGGCTCGGGTTCTCCCGGGACTTCGTGGAGGACGACTTCGCCGGTGTGGTCCGGGACGACGTGACCCTGT
TCATCAGCGCGGTCCAGGACCAGGTGGTGCCGGACAACACCCTGGCCTGGGTGTGGGTGCGCGGCCTGGA
CGAGCTGTACGCCGAGTGGTCGGAGGTCGTGTCCACGAACTTCCGGGACGCCTCCGGGCCGGCCATGACC
GAGATCGGCGAGCAGCCGTGGGGGCGGGAGTTCGCCCTGCGCGACCCGGCCGGCAACTGCGTGCACTTCG
TGGCCGAGGAGCAGGACTGACACGTGCTACGAGATTTCGATTCCACCGCCGCCTTCTATGAAAGGTTGGG
CTTCGGAATCGTTTTCCGGGACGCCGGCTGGATGATCCTCCAGCGCGGGGATCTCATGCTGGAGTTCTTC
GCCCACCCCAACTTGTTTATTGCAGCTTATAATGGTTACAAATAAAGCAATAGCATCACAAATTTCACAA
ATAAAGCATTTTTTTCACTGCATTCTAGTTGTGGTTTGTCCAAACTCATCAATGTATCTTATCATGTCTG
TATACCGTCGACCTCTAGCTAGAGCTTGGCGTAATCATGGTCATAGCTGTTTCCTGTGTGAAATTGTTAT
CCGCTCACAATTCCACACAACATACGAGCCGGAAGCATAAAGTGTAAAGCCTGGGGTGCCTAATGAGTGA
GCTAACTCACATTAATTGCGTTGCGCTCACTGCCCGCTTTCCAGTCGGGAAACCTGTCGTGCCAGCTGCA
TTAATGAATCGGCCAACGCGCGGGGAGAGGCGGTTTGCGTATTGGGCGCTCTTCCGCTTCCTCGCTCACT
GACTCGCTGCGCTCGGTCGTTCGGCTGCGGCGAGCGGTATCAGCTCACTCAAAGGCGGTAATACGGTTAT
CCACAGAATCAGGGGATAACGCAGGAAAGAACATGTGAGCAAAAGGCCAGCAAAAGGCCAGGAACCGTAA
AAAGGCCGCGTTGCTGGCGTTTTTCCATAGGCTCCGCCCCCCTGACGAGCATCACAAAAATCGACGCTCA
AGTCAGAGGTGGCGAAACCCGACAGGACTATAAAGATACCAGGCGTTTCCCCCTGGAAGCTCCCTCGTGC
GCTCTCCTGTTCCGACCCTGCCGCTTACCGGATACCTGTCCGCCTTTCTCCCTTCGGGAAGCGTGGCGCT
TTCTCATAGCTCACGCTGTAGGTATCTCAGTTCGGTGTAGGTCGTTCGCTCCAAGCTGGGCTGTGTGCAC
GAACCCCCCGTTCAGCCCGACCGCTGCGCCTTATCCGGTAACTATCGTCTTGAGTCCAACCCGGTAAGAC
ACGACTTATCGCCACTGGCAGCAGCCACTGGTAACAGGATTAGCAGAGCGAGGTATGTAGGCGGTGCTAC
AGAGTTCTTGAAGTGGTGGCCTAACTACGGCTACACTAGAAGAACAGTATTTGGTATCTGCGCTCTGCTG
AAGCCAGTTACCTTCGGAAAAAGAGTTGGTAGCTCTTGATCCGGCAAACAAACCACCGCTGGTAGCGGTG
GTTTTTTTGTTTGCAAGCAGCAGATTACGCGCAGAAAAAAAGGATCTCAAGAAGATCCTTTGATCTTTTC
TACGGGGTCTGACGCTCAGTGGAACGAAAACTCACGTTAAGGGATTTTGGTCATGAGATTATCAAAAAGG
ATCTTCACCTAGATCCTTTTAAATTAAAAATGAAGTTTTAAATCAATCTAAAGTATATATGAGTAAACTT
GGTCTGACAGTTACCAATGCTTAATCAGTGAGGCACCTATCTCAGCGATCTGTCTATTTCGTTCATCCAT
AGTTGCCTGACTCCCCGTCGTGTAGATAACTACGATACGGGAGGGCTTACCATCTGGCCCCAGTGCTGCA
ATGATACCGCGAGACCCACGCTCACCGGCTCCAGATTTATCAGCAATAAACCAGCCAGCCGGAAGGGCCG
AGCGCAGAAGTGGTCCTGCAACTTTATCCGCCTCCATCCAGTCTATTAATTGTTGCCGGGAAGCTAGAGT
AAGTAGTTCGCCAGTTAATAGTTTGCGCAACGTTGTTGCCATTGCTACAGGCATCGTGGTGTCACGCTCG
TCGTTTGGTATGGCTTCATTCAGCTCCGGTTCCCAACGATCAAGGCGAGTTACATGATCCCCCATGTTGT
GCAAAAAAGCGGTTAGCTCCTTCGGTCCTCCGATCGTTGTCAGAAGTAAGTTGGCCGCAGTGTTATCACT
CATGGTTATGGCAGCACTGCATAATTCTCTTACTGTCATGCCATCCGTAAGATGCTTTTCTGTGACTGGT
GAGTACTCAACCAAGTCATTCTGAGAATAGTGTATGCGGCGACCGAGTTGCTCTTGCCCGGCGTCAATAC
GGGATAATACCGCGCCACATAGCAGAACTTTAAAAGTGCTCATCATTGGAAAACGTTCTTCGGGGCGAAA
ACTCTCAAGGATCTTACCGCTGTTGAGATCCAGTTCGATGTAACCCACTCGTGCACCCAACTGATCTTCA
GCATCTTTTACTTTCACCAGCGTTTCTGGGTGAGCAAAAACAGGAAGGCAAAATGCCGCAAAAAAGGGAA
TAAGGGCGACACGGAAATGTTGAATACTCATACTCTTCCTTTTTCAATATTATTGAAGCATTTATCAGGG
TTATTGTCTCATGAGCGGATACATATTTGAATGTATTTAGAAAAATAAACAAATAGGGGTTCCGCGCACA
TTTCCCCGAAAAGTGCCACCTGACGTC
